Addgene plasmid #37723: pUASP YFP Rab21 WT
Depositing lab: Matthew Scott. Depositing organization: Stanford University. Publication: Thirty-one flavors of Drosophila rab proteins. Zhang J, Schulze KL, Hiesinger PR, Suyama K, Wang S, Fish M, Acar M, Hoskins RA, Bellen HJ, Scott MP. Genetics. 2007 Jun;176(2):1307-22. Epub 2007 Apr 3. 10.1534/genetics.106.066761 PubMed 17409086.
Backbone
  Vector backbone: pUASP
  Backbone size w/o insert (bp): 9939
  Vector type: Insect Expression ; Drosophila
Growth in bacteria
  Bacterial resistance: Ampicillin, 100 μg/mL
  Growth temperature: 37°C
  Growth strain: Top10
  Copy number: Unknown
Gene/Insert
  Gene/Insert name: Rab21
  Species: D. melanogaster (fly)
  Entrez Gene: Rab21 (a.k.a. Dmel_CG17515, AAF45341, CG17515, CG40304, DmRab21, Dmel\CG17515, anon-EST:Posey237, rab21)
  Promoter: GAL4
  Tag / fusion protein: YFP (N terminal on backbone)
  Cloning method: Gateway Cloning
  Sequencing primers: 5′ EGFP-C; 3′ pUASp-3 5'-AGGTTTAACCAGGGGATGCT
Terms and licenses: Academic/Nonprofit Terms; Industry Terms: Not Available to Industry
How to cite: pUASP YFP Rab21 WT was a gift from Matthew Scott (Addgene plasmid # 37723 ; http://n2t.net/addgene:37723 ; RRID:Addgene_37723)
