[The description below was written by a language model from this plasmid's Addgene catalogue record.]
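Description:
pUASP YFP Rab21 WT is a Drosophila expression plasmid built on the pUASP backbone (listed as about 9.9 kb without the insert). It is designed for GAL4-dependent expression of a fluorescently tagged Rab GTPase in flies. The plasmid is propagated in E. coli under ampicillin selection. The record gives no copy number, and because no feature table is provided, the bacterial origin and any fly transformation elements or markers on the backbone are not documented here.

The insert is the wild-type coding sequence of D. melanogaster Rab21 (CG17515), introduced by Gateway recombination cloning. It sits downstream of a YFP tag supplied by the backbone, so the product is an N-terminal YFP-Rab21 fusion. Tagging at the N terminus is the usual choice for Rab proteins, since their C-terminal residues are lipid-modified for membrane attachment and need to stay free. The promoter field reads "GAL4", which means the cassette is under UAS control and is transcribed only where the yeast GAL4 activator is present. Crossing flies that carry the transgene to a chosen GAL4 driver line therefore gives tissue- or stage-specific expression. pUASP-type vectors are generally chosen because they support expression in the female germline as well as in somatic tissues.

The "WT" label marks this as the unmutated form of the protein. The plasmid comes from a systematic collection covering the Drosophila Rab family. It is suited to visualising Rab21 subcellular localisation and the membrane trafficking compartments it marks in vivo, and to testing the effects of Rab21 overexpression in defined cell types.
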