>Addgene plasmid #37723 | pUASP YFP Rab21 WT | addgene partial sequence | sequence record 59077 | EGFP-C 5'-CATGGTCCTGCTGGAGTTCGTG-3'
CAGTCCGGACTCAGATCTCGAGCTCAAGCTTCGAATTCTGCAGTCGACGGTACCGCGGGCCCGGGATCAT
CAACAAGTTTGTACAAAAAAGCAGGCTTAATGAGCTCGAGCAGAACGAGGAACGGCCCCACGCTTAATTT
CAAGGCGGTGCTGCTGGGCGAAGGTTGTGTGGGCAAGACGTCGCTGGTGCTGCGCTACATGGAAGACCGG
TTCAATGCCCAGCACCTAAGCACCCTGCAGGCTTCCTTTGTCAGCCGCAAGATGTCCCTGGAGGATGGGA
GAAGGGCGCAGTTGAATATTTGGGACACGGCTGGTCAGGAGCGGTTCCACGCCCTGGGACCCATCTACTA
TCGCGGCTCCGATGGCGCCCTGCTCGTCTATGACATAACGGACCGAGACTCGTTCCAGAAGGTCAAATCC
TGGGTGCGGGAGCTCCGGCAAATGCGCGGCACGGAGATTGCCTTAATAATCGTCGGCAACAAGACTGATT
TGGAGGAACAGCGAGCAGTAACGCACGATGAGGCCCTTCAATATGCGCGCACGGTTGGCGCTCAATATGT
AGAAACTTCGGCCAAGGAGAACGAGGGGGTGGCTGAGCTCTTCGAGCTCCTGACCCAGCTGATGCTGGAG
CAGTTGAGCCAACGGCAACCGGATGCGAGTCCACTTCGCCTCCAGAATCCGGATACGGATAACCTTAACA
ACTCCGATGACTCGGAGGCCCCGGATCCCGGAGATCCTGCGGGCCAGCGGTCCTGTTGCGGCATTTAGAA
CCCAGCTTTCTTGTACAAAGTGGTTGATGATCCTCTAGAGTCGACCTCGAACGTTAACGTTAACGTAACG
TTAACTCGAGGAGCTTGATAACATTATACCTAAACCCTGTAAT
